Addgene plasmid #220577: LT3GEPIR-CCND1shRNA1
Purpose: To inducibly knockdown CCND1 expression
Depositing lab: Sean Lee. Depositing organization: Tulane University. Publication: Comprehensive Transcriptomic Analysis of EWSR1::WT1 Targets Identifies CDK4/6 Inhibitors as an Effective Therapy for Desmoplastic Small Round Cell Tumors. Magrath JW, Sampath SS, Flinchum DA, Hartono AB, Goldberg IN, Boehling JR, Savkovic SD, Lee SB. Cancer Res. 2024 May 2;84(9):1426-1442. doi: 10.1158/0008-5472.CAN-23-3334. PubMed 38588409.
Backbone
  Vector backbone: LT3GEPIR
  Backbone manufacturer: Dr. Johannes Zuber
  Vector type: Lentiviral
  Selectable markers: Puromycin
Growth in bacteria
  Bacterial resistance: Ampicillin, 100 μg/mL
  Growth temperature: 37°C
  Growth strain: NEB Stable
  Copy number: High Copy
Gene/Insert
  Gene/Insert name: CCND1 shRNA1
  gRNA/shRNA sequence: GAACAAACAGATCATCCGCAA
  Species: H. sapiens (human)
  Insert size (bp): 125
  Entrez Gene: CCND1 (a.k.a. BCL1, D11S287E, PRAD1, U21B31)
  Promoter: TRE3G (TetOP) promoter
  Cloning method: Restriction Enzyme; 5′ cloning site XhoI (not destroyed); 3′ cloning site EcoRI (not destroyed)
  Sequencing primers: 5′ TGTTTGAATGAGGCTTCAGTAC; 3′ CAGCGGGGCTGCTAAAGCGCATGC
Terms and licenses: Academic/Nonprofit Terms; Industry Terms: Not Available to Industry
How to cite: LT3GEPIR-CCND1shRNA1 was a gift from Sean Lee (Addgene plasmid # 220577 ; http://n2t.net/addgene:220577 ; RRID:Addgene_220577)
