[The description below was written by a language model from this plasmid's Addgene catalogue record and pLannotate feature annotations shown in this document.]
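Description:
LT3GEPIR-CCND1shRNA1 is a self-inactivating HIV-1-based lentiviral vector built on the all-in-one, doxycycline-inducible LT3GEPIR backbone and designed for conditional knockdown of human CCND1 (cyclin D1). In bacteria it is maintained as a high-copy plasmid through a ColE1/pUC-type origin with ampicillin resistance; an f1 origin, SV40 origin and leftover lac and phage-promoter sequences are also present in the backbone. The viral portion comprises an RSV promoter fused to a truncated 5' LTR, the Ψ packaging signal, RRE and cPPT/CTS, followed downstream by WPRE and a ΔU3 3' LTR. This arrangement allows Tat-independent production of genomic RNA in packaging cells and leaves the integrated provirus without LTR promoter activity.

The payload consists of two expression units. A TRE3G Tet-responsive promoter drives EGFP, and the roughly 125 bp CCND1 shRNA is cloned between XhoI and EcoRI sites in the 3' region of that transcript. The annotation detects the 3' miR-30a flank just after this position, consistent with a microRNA-embedded shRNA design, although the hairpin itself is not annotated. Because the fluorescent protein and the shRNA share one transcript, EGFP reports induction of the knockdown cassette. A constitutive mouse PGK promoter then expresses puromycin N-acetyltransferase, and an EMCV IRES links it to the reverse tetracycline transactivator rtTA3. Transduced cells can therefore be selected with puromycin and already carry the activator needed to switch on TRE3G when doxycycline is added. The record states the purpose as inducible CCND1 knockdown, and the associated publication concerns EWSR1::WT1 targets and CDK4/6 inhibition in desmoplastic small round cell tumors.
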