Features (pLannotate 1.2.2; 32 found; start..end, strand, type, name):
      1..41      +  rep_origin     RSF ori (fragment): Plasmids containing the RSF 1030 origin of replication can be propagated in E. coli cells that contain additional plasmids with compatible origins.
     43..135     +  CDS            lacI (fragment): lac repressor; lacI; The lac repressor binds to the lac operator to inhibit transcription in E. coli. This inhibition can be relieved by adding lactose or isopropyl-β-D-thiogalactopyranoside (IPTG).
    148..169     +  protein_bind   CAP binding site: CAP binding activates transcription in the presence of cAMP. E. coli catabolite activator protein
    184..214     +  promoter       lac promoter: promoter for the E. coli lac operon
    222..238     +  protein_bind   lac operator: The lac repressor binds to the lac operator to inhibit transcription in E. coli. This inhibition can be relieved by adding lactose or isopropyl-β-D-thiogalactopyranoside (IPTG). lac repressor encoded by lacI
    283..301     +  promoter       T3 promoter: promoter for bacteriophage T3 RNA polymerase
    329..555     +  promoter       RSV promoter: Rous sarcoma virus enhancer/promoter
    556..736     +  LTR            5' LTR (truncated): truncated 5' long terminal repeat (LTR) from HIV-1
    783..908     +  misc_feature   HIV-1 Ψ: packaging signal of human immunodeficiency virus type 1
    892..1255    +  CDS            HIV-1 gag (fragment): gag protein from human immunodeficiency virus 1; gag
   1401..1634    +  misc_feature   RRE: The Rev response element (RRE) of HIV-1 allows for Rev-dependent mRNA export from the nucleus to the cytoplasm.
   2011..2111    +  CDS            Rev (fragment): human immunodeficiency virus 1 (HIV-1) Rev protein; rev; enhances nuclear export of unspliced and incompletely spliced viral mRNAs
   2130..2247    +  misc_feature   cPPT/CTS: central polypurine tract and central termination sequence of HIV-1
   2263..2641    +  promoter       TRE3G promoter: 3rd-generation Tet-responsive promoter that can be activated by binding of Tet-On® 3G
   2665..3384    +  CDS            EGFP: the original enhanced GFP (Yang et al., 1996) mammalian codon-optimized
   3620..3747    +  ncRNA          3' miR-30a: sequence downstream of the 71-nt precursor of the human miR-30a microRNA (Zeng et al., 2002) miRNA
   3772..4271    +  promoter       PGK promoter: mouse phosphoglycerate kinase 1 promoter
   4292..4891    +  CDS            PuroR: puromycin N-acetyltransferase; pac from Streptomyces alboniger; confers resistance to puromycin
   5057..5519    +  misc_feature   IRES: internal ribosome entry site (IRES) of the encephalomyocarditis virus (EMCV)
   5542..6230    +  CDS            rtTA3 (fragment): reverse tetracycline transactivator 3 activates expression from Tet-responsive promoters in the presence of doxycycline
   6160..6270    +  CDS            VP48: 3 tandem repeats of the minimal activation domain of herpes simplex virus VP16 (Cheng et al., 2013)
   6325..6913    +  misc_feature   WPRE: woodchuck hepatitis virus posttranscriptional regulatory element
   6930..7118    +  CDS            nef (fragment): NEF_HV1Z2 - Experimental evidence at protein level: Swiss-Prot protein existence level 1. Extracellular Nef protein targets CD4(+) T-lymphocytes for apoptosis by interacting with CXCR4 surface receptors. From Human immunodeficiency virus type 1 group M subtype D (isolate Z2/CDC-Z34) (HIV-1).
   7120..7353    +  LTR            3' LTR (ΔU3): self-inactivating 3' long terminal repeat (LTR) from HIV-1
   7425..7546    +  polyA_signal   SV40 poly(A) signal: SV40 polyadenylation signal
   7586..7721    +  rep_origin     SV40 ori: SV40 origin of replication
   7742..7760    -  promoter       T7 promoter: promoter for bacteriophage T7 RNA polymerase
   7768..7923    +  CDS            lacZα (fragment): LacZα fragment of β-galactosidase; lacZ fragment
   7928..8356    +  rep_origin     f1 ori (sequence partly withheld): f1 bacteriophage origin of replication; arrow indicates direction of (+) strand synthesis
   8409..8513    +  promoter       AmpR promoter: bla
   8514..9374    +  CDS            AmpR: β-lactamase; bla; confers resistance to ampicillin, carbenicillin, and related antibiotics
   9545..10133   +  rep_origin     ori: high-copy-number ColE1/pMB1/pBR322/pUC origin of replication
>Addgene plasmid #220577 | LT3GEPIR-CCND1shRNA1 | addgene full sequence | sequence record 437721 | Addgene NGS Result
AACGACCGAGCGCAGCGAGTCAGTGAGCGAGGAAGCGGAAGAGCGCCCAATACGCAAACCGCCTCTCCCC
GCGCGTTGGCCGATTCATTAATGCAGCTGGCACGACAGGTTTCCCGACTGGAAAGCGGGCAGTGAGCGCA
ACGCAATTAATGTGAGTTAGCTCACTCATTAGGCACCCCAGGCTTTACACTTTATGCTTCCGGCTCGTAT
GTTGTGTGGAATTGTGAGCGGATAACAATTTCACACAGGAAACAGCTATGACCATGATTACGCCAAGCGC
GCAATTAACCCTCACTAAAGGGAACAAAAGCTGGAGCTGCAAGCTTAATGTAGTCTTATGCAATACTCTT
GTAGTCTTGCAACATGGTAACGATGAGTTAGCAACATGCCTTACAAGGAGAGAAAAAGCACCGTGCATGC
CGATTGGTGGAAGTAAGGTGGTACGATCGTGCCTTATTAGGAAGGCAACAGACGGGTCTGACATGGATTG
GACGAACCACTGAATTGCCGCATTGCAGAGATATTGTATTTAAGTGCCTAGCTCGATACATAAACGGGTC
TCTCTGGTTAGACCAGATCTGAGCCTGGGAGCTCTCTGGCTAACTAGGGAACCCACTGCTTAAGCCTCAA
TAAAGCTTGCCTTGAGTGCTTCAAGTAGTGTGTGCCCGTCTGTTGTGTGACTCTGGTAACTAGAGATCCC
TCAGACCCTTTTAGTCAGTGTGGAAAATCTCTAGCAGTGGCGCCCGAACAGGGACTTGAAAGCGAAAGGG
AAACCAGAGGAGCTCTCTCGACGCAGGACTCGGCTTGCTGAAGCGCGCACGGCAAGAGGCGAGGGGCGGC
GACTGGTGAGTACGCCAAAAATTTTGACTAGCGGAGGCTAGAAGGAGAGAGATGGGTGCGAGAGCGTCAG
TATTAAGCGGGGGAGAATTAGATCGCGATGGGAAAAAATTCGGTTAAGGCCAGGGGGAAAGAAAAAATAT
AAATTAAAACATATAGTATGGGCAAGCAGGGAGCTAGAACGATTCGCAGTTAATCCTGGCCTGTTAGAAA
CATCAGAAGGCTGTAGACAAATACTGGGACAGCTACAACCATCCCTTCAGACAGGATCAGAAGAACTTAG
ATCATTATATAATACAGTAGCAACCCTCTATTGTGTGCATCAAAGGATAGAGATAAAAGACACCAAGGAA
GCTTTAGACAAGATAGAGGAAGAGCAAAACAAAAGTAAGACCACCGCACAGCAAGCGGCCGCTGATCTTC
AGACCTGGAGGAGGAGATATGAGGGACAATTGGAGAAGTGAATTATATAAATATAAAGTAGTAAAAATTG
AACCATTAGGAGTAGCACCCACCAAGGCAAAGAGAAGAGTGGTGCAGAGAGAAAAAAGAGCAGTGGGAAT
AGGAGCTTTGTTCCTTGGGTTCTTGGGAGCAGCAGGAAGCACTATGGGCGCAGCGTCAATGACGCTGACG
GTACAGGCCAGACAATTATTGTCTGGTATAGTGCAGCAGCAGAACAATTTGCTGAGGGCTATTGAGGCGC
AACAGCATCTGTTGCAACTCACAGTCTGGGGCATCAAGCAGCTCCAGGCAAGAATCCTGGCTGTGGAAAG
ATACCTAAAGGATCAACAGCTCCTGGGGATTTGGGGTTGCTCTGGAAAACTCATTTGCACCACTGCTGTG
CCTTGGAATGCTAGTTGGAGTAATAAATCTCTGGAACAGATTTGGAATCACACGACCTGGATGGAGTGGG
ACAGAGAAATTAACAATTACACAAGCTTAATACACTCCTTAATTGAAGAATCGCAAAACCAGCAAGAAAA
GAATGAACAAGAATTATTGGAATTAGATAAATGGGCAAGTTTGTGGAATTGGTTTAACATAACAAATTGG
CTGTGGTATATAAAATTATTCATAATGATAGTAGGAGGCTTGGTAGGTTTAAGAATAGTTTTTGCTGTAC
TTTCTATAGTGAATAGAGTTAGGCAGGGATATTCACCATTATCGTTTCAGACCCACCTCCCAACCCCGAG
GGGACCCGACAGGCCCGAAGGAATAGAAGAAGAAGGTGGAGAGAGAGACAGAGACAGATCCATTCGATTA
GTGAACGGATCTCGACGGTATCGGTTAACTTTTAAAAGAAAAGGGGGGATTGGGGGGTACAGTGCAGGGG
AAAGAATAGTAGACATAATAGCAACAGACATACAAACTAAAGAATTACAAAAACAAATTACAAAAATTCA
AAATTTTATCGATTCTAGATTCGAGTTTACTCCCTATCAGTGATAGAGAACGTATGAAGAGTTTACTCCC
TATCAGTGATAGAGAACGTATGCAGACTTTACTCCCTATCAGTGATAGAGAACGTATAAGGAGTTTACTC
CCTATCAGTGATAGAGAACGTATGACCAGTTTACTCCCTATCAGTGATAGAGAACGTATCTACAGTTTAC
TCCCTATCAGTGATAGAGAACGTATATCCAGTTTACTCCCTATCAGTGATAGAGAACGTATAAGCTTTAG
GCGTGTACGGTGGGCGCCTATAAAAGCAGAGCTCGTTTAGTGAACCGTCAGATCGCCTGGAGCAATTCCA
CAACACTTTTGTCTTATACCAACTTTCCGTACCACTTCCTACCCTCGTAAAGTCGAGCTTGCGTTGGATC
CACCATGGTGAGCAAGGGCGAGGAGCTGTTCACCGGGGTGGTGCCCATCCTGGTCGAGCTGGACGGCGAC
GTAAACGGCCACAAGTTCAGCGTGTCTGGCGAGGGCGAGGGCGATGCCACCTACGGCAAGCTGACCCTGA
AGTTCATCTGCACCACCGGCAAGCTGCCCGTGCCCTGGCCCACCCTCGTGACCACCCTGACCTACGGCGT
GCAGTGCTTCAGCCGCTACCCCGACCACATGAAGCAGCACGACTTCTTCAAGTCCGCCATGCCCGAAGGC
TACGTCCAGGAGCGCACCATCTTCTTCAAGGACGACGGCAACTACAAGACCCGCGCCGAGGTGAAGTTCG
AGGGCGACACCCTGGTGAACCGCATCGAGCTGAAGGGCATCGACTTCAAGGAGGACGGCAACATCCTGGG
GCACAAGCTGGAGTACAACTACAACAGCCACAACGTCTATATCATGGCCGACAAGCAGAAGAACGGCATC
AAGGCGAACTTCAAGATCCGCCACAACATCGAGGACGGCAGCGTGCAGCTCGCCGACCACTACCAGCAGA
ACACCCCCATCGGCGACGGCCCCGTGCTGCTGCCCGACAACCACTACCTGAGCACCCAGTCCGCCCTGAG
CAAAGACCCCAACGAGAAGCGCGATCACATGGTCCTGCTGGAGTTCGTGACCGCCGCCGGGATCACTCTC
GGCATGGACGAGCTGTACAAGTAATGACGTACGGCGGCCGCCTCGACTAGGGATAACAGGGTAATTGTTT
GAATGAGGCTTCAGTACTTTACAGAATCGTTGCCTGCACATCTTGGAAACACTTGCTGGGATTACTTCGA
CTTCTTAACCCAACAGAAGGCTCGAGAAGGTATATTGCTGTTGACAGTGAGCGAGAACAAACAGATCATC
CGCAATAGTGAAGCCACAGATGTATTGCGGATGATCTGTTTGTTCGTGCCTACTGCCTCGGACTTCAAGG
GGTCTAGAATTCGAGCAATTATCTTGTTTACTAAAACTGAATACCTTGCTATCTCTTTGATACATTTTTA
CAAAGCTGAATTAAAATGGTATAAATTAAATCACTTTTTTCAATTGACGCGTAATTCTACCGGGTAGGGG
AGGCGCTTTTCCCAAGGCAGTCTGGAGCATGCGCTTTAGCAGCCCCGCTGGGCACTTGGCGCTACACAAG
TGGCCTCTGGCCTCGCACACATTCCACATCCACCGGTAGGCGCCAACCGGCTCCGTTCTTTGGTGGCCCC
TTCGCGCCACCTTCTACTCCTCCCCTAGTCAGGAAGTTCCCCCCCGCCCCGCAGCTCGCGTCGTGCAGGA
CGTGACAAATGGAAGTAGCACGTCTCACTAGTCTCGTGCAGATGGACAGCACCGCTGAGCAATGGAAGCG
GGTAGGCCTTTGGGGCAGCGGCCAATAGCAGCTTTGCTCCTTCGCTTTCTGGGCTCAGAGGCTGGGAAGG
GGTGGGTCCGGGGGCGGGCTCAGGGGCGGGCTCAGGGGCGGGGCGGGCGCCCGAAGGTCCTCCGGAGGCC
CGGCATTCTGCACGCTTCAAAAGCGCACGTCTGCCGCGCTGTTCTCCTCTTCCTCATCTCCGGGCCTTTC
GACCTGCAGCCCAAGCTTACCATGACCGAGTACAAGCCCACGGTGCGCCTCGCCACCCGCGACGACGTCC
CCAGGGCCGTACGCACCCTCGCCGCCGCGTTCGCCGACTACCCCGCCACGCGCCACACCGTCGATCCGGA
CCGCCACATCGAGCGGGTCACCGAGCTGCAAGAACTCTTCCTCACGCGCGTCGGGCTCGACATCGGCAAG
GTGTGGGTCGCGGACGACGGCGCCGCGGTGGCGGTCTGGACCACGCCGGAGAGCGTCGAAGCGGGGGCGG
TGTTCGCCGAGATCGGCCCGCGCATGGCCGAGTTGAGCGGTTCCCGGCTGGCCGCGCAGCAACAGATGGA
AGGCCTCCTGGCGCCGCACCGGCCCAAGGAGCCCGCGTGGTTCCTGGCCACCGTCGGCGTCTCGCCCGAC
CACCAGGGCAAGGGTCTGGGCAGCGCCGTCGTGCTCCCCGGAGTGGAGGCGGCCGAGCGCGCCGGGGTGC
CCGCCTTCCTGGAGACCTCCGCGCCCCGCAACCTCCCCTTCTACGAGCGGCTCGGCTTCACCGTCACCGC
CGACGTCGAGGTGCCCGAAGGACCGCGCACCTGGTGCATGACCCGCAAGCCCGGTGCCTGACGCCCGCCC
CACGACCCGCAGCGCCCGACCGAAAGGAGCGCACGACCCCATGCATCCAATTCCGCCCCCCCCCCCTAAC
GTTACTGGCCGAAGCCGCTTGGAATAAGGCCGGTGTGCGTTTGTCTATATGTTATTTTCCACCATATTGC
CGTCTTTTGGCAATGTGAGGGCCCGGAAACCTGGCCCTGTCTTCTTGACGAGCATTCCTAGGGGTCTTTC
CCCTCTCGCCAAAGGAATGCAAGGTCTGTTGAATGTCGTGAAGGAAGCAGTTCCTCTGGAAGCTTCTTGA
AGACAAACAACGTCTGTAGCGACCCTTTGCAGGCAGCGGAACCCCCCACCTGGCGACAGGTGCCTCTGCG
GCCAAAAGCCACGTGTATAAGATACACCTGCAAAGGCGGCACAACCCCAGTGCCACGTTGTGAGTTGGAT
AGTTGTGGAAAGAGTCAAATGGCTCTCCTCAAGCGTATTCAACAAGGGGCTGAAGGATGCCCAGAAGGTA
CCCCATTGTATGGGATCTGATCTGGGGCCTCGGTGCACATGCTTTACATGTGTTTAGTCGAGGTTAAAAA
AACGTCTAGGCCCCCCGAACCACGGGGACGTGGTTTTCCTTTGAAAAACACGATGATAATATGGCCACAA
CCATGAGTAGACTGGACAAGAGCAAAGTCATAAACGGAGCTCTGGAATTACTCAATGGTGTCGGTATCGA
AGGCCTGACGACAAGGAAACTCGCTCAAAAGCTGGGAGTTGAGCAGCCTACCCTGTACTGGCACGTGAAG
AACAAGCGGGCCCTGCTCGATGCCCTGCCAATCGAGATGCTGGACAGGCATCATACCCACTTCTGCCCCC
TGGAAGGCGAGTCATGGCAAGACTTTCTGCGGAACAACGCCAAGTCATACCGCTGTGCTCTCCTCTCACA
TCGCGACGGGGCTAAAGTGCATCTCGGCACCCGCCCAACAGAGAAACAGTACGAAACCCTGGAAAATCAG
CTCGCGTTCCTGTGTCAGCAAGGCTTCTCCCTGGAGAACGCACTGTACGCTCTGTCCGCCGTGGGCCACT
TTACACTGGGCTGCGTATTGGAGGAACAGGAGCATCAAGTAGCAAAAGAGGAAAGAGAGACACCTACCAC
CGATTCTATGCCCCCACTTCTGAGACAAGCAATTGAGCTGTTCGACCGGCAGGGAGCCGAACCTGCCTTC
CTTTTCGGCCTGGAACTAATCATATGTGGCCTGGAGAAACAGCTAAAGTGCGAAAGCGGCGGGCCGACCG
ACGCCCTTGACGATTTTGACTTAGACATGCTCCCAGCCGATGCCCTTGACGACTTTGACCTTGATATGCT
GCCTGCTGACGCTCTTGACGATTTTGACCTTGACATGCTCCCCGGGTAATCCGGACTCGACCTGCAGCCA
AGCTTATCGAAACGCGTCTGGAACAATCAACCTCTGGATTACAAAATTTGTGAAAGATTGACTGGTATTC
TTAACTATGTTGCTCCTTTTACGCTATGTGGATACGCTGCTTTAATGCCTTTGTATCATGCTATTGCTTC
CCGTATGGCTTTCATTTTCTCCTCCTTGTATAAATCCTGGTTGCTGTCTCTTTATGAGGAGTTGTGGCCC
GTTGTCAGGCAACGTGGCGTGGTGTGCACTGTGTTTGCTGACGCAACCCCCACTGGTTGGGGCATTGCCA
CCACCTGTCAGCTCCTTTCCGGGACTTTCGCTTTCCCCCTCCCTATTGCCACGGCGGAACTCATCGCCGC
CTGCCTTGCCCGCTGCTGGACAGGGGCTCGGCTGTTGGGCACTGACAATTCCGTGGTGTTGTCGGGGAAG
CTGACGTCCTTTCCATGGCTGCTCGCCTGTGTTGCCACCTGGATTCTGCGCGGGACGTCCTTCTGCTACG
TCCCTTCGGCCCTCAATCCAGCGGACCTTCCTTCCCGCGGCCTGCTGCCGGCTCTGCGGCCTCTTCCGCG
TCTTCGCCTTCGCCCTCAGACGAGTCGGATCTCCCTTTGGGCCGCCTCCCCGCCTGGAATTAATTCTGCA
GTCGAGACCTAGAAAAACATGGAGCAATCACAAGTAGCAATACAGCAGCTACCAATGCTGATTGTGCCTG
GCTAGAAGCACAAGAGGAGGAGGAGGTGGGTTTTCCAGTCACACCTCAGGTACCTTTAAGACCAATGACT
TACAAGGCAGCTGTAGATCTTAGCCACTTTTTAAAAGAAAAGGGGGGACTGGAAGGGCTAATTCACTCCC
AACGAAGACAAGATCTGCTTTTTGCTTGTACTGGGTCTCTCTGGTTAGACCAGATCTGAGCCTGGGAGCT
CTCTGGCTAACTAGGGAACCCACTGCTTAAGCCTCAATAAAGCTTGCCTTGAGTGCTTCAAGTAGTGTGT
GCCCGTCTGTTGTGTGACTCTGGTAACTAGAGATCCCTCAGACCCTTTTAGTCAGTGTGGAAAATCTCTA
GCAGTAGTAGTTCATGTCATCTTATTATTCAGTATTTATAACTTGCAAAGAAATGAATATCAGAGAGTGA
GAGGAACTTGTTTATTGCAGCTTATAATGGTTACAAATAAAGCAATAGCATCACAAATTTCACAAATAAA
GCATTTTTTTCACTGCATTCTAGTTGTGGTTTGTCCAAACTCATCAATGTATCTTATCATGTCTGGCTCT
AGCTATCCCGCCCCTAACTCCGCCCATCCCGCCCCTAACTCCGCCCAGTTCCGCCCATTCTCCGCCCCAT
GGCTGACTAATTTTTTTTATTTATGCAGAGGCCGAGGCCGCCTCGGCCTCTGAGCTATTCCAGAAGTAGT
GAGGAGGCTTTTTTGGAGGCCTAGGGACGTACCCAATTCGCCCTATAGTGAGTCGTATTACGCGCGCTCA
CTGGCCGTCGTTTTACAACGTCGTGACTGGGAAAACCCTGGCGTTACCCAACTTAATCGCCTTGCAGCAC
ATCCCCCTTTCGCCAGCTGGCGTAATAGCGAAGAGGCCCGCACCGATCGCCCTTCCCAACAGTTGCGCAG
CCTGAATGGCGAATGGG
[124 nt withheld, positions 7928-8051]
C
[91 nt withheld, positions 8053-8143]
A
[49 nt withheld, positions 8145-8193]
CCTTTGACGTTGGAGTCCACGTTCTTT
[37 nt withheld, positions 8221-8257]
ACCCTATCTCGGTCTATTCTTTTGATTTATAAGGGATTTTGCCGATTTCGGCCTATTGGTTAAAAAATGA
GCTGATTTAACAAAAATTTAACGCGAATTTTAACAAAATATTAACGCTTACAATTTAGGTGGCACTTTTC
GGGGAAATGTGCGCGGAACCCCTATTTGTTTATTTTTCTAAATACATTCAAATATGTATCCGCTCATGAG
ACAATAACCCTGATAAATGCTTCAATAATATTGAAAAAGGAAGAGTATGAGTATTCAACATTTCCGTGTC
GCCCTTATTCCCTTTTTTGCGGCATTTTGCCTTCCTGTTTTTGCTCACCCAGAAACGCTGGTGAAAGTAA
AAGATGCTGAAGATCAGTTGGGTGCACGAGTGGGTTACATCGAACTGGATCTCAACAGCGGTAAGATCCT
TGAGAGTTTTCGCCCCGAAGAACGTTTTCCAATGATGAGCACTTTTAAAGTTCTGCTATGTGGCGCGGTA
TTATCCCGTATTGACGCCGGGCAAGAGCAACTCGGTCGCCGCATACACTATTCTCAGAATGACTTGGTTG
AGTACTCACCAGTCACAGAAAAGCATCTTACGGATGGCATGACAGTAAGAGAATTATGCAGTGCTGCCAT
AACCATGAGTGATAACACTGCGGCCAACTTACTTCTGACAACGATCGGAGGACCGAAGGAGCTAACCGCT
TTTTTGCACAACATGGGGGATCATGTAACTCGCCTTGATCGTTGGGAACCGGAGCTGAATGAAGCCATAC
CAAACGACGAGCGTGACACCACGATGCCTGTAGCAATGGCAACAACGTTGCGCAAACTATTAACTGGCGA
ACTACTTACTCTAGCTTCCCGGCAACAATTAATAGACTGGATGGAGGCGGATAAAGTTGCAGGACCACTT
CTGCGCTCGGCCCTTCCGGCTGGCTGGTTTATTGCTGATAAATCTGGAGCCGGTGAGCGTGGGTCTCGCG
GTATCATTGCAGCACTGGGGCCAGATGGTAAGCCCTCCCGTATCGTAGTTATCTACACGACGGGGAGTCA
GGCAACTATGGATGAACGAAATAGACAGATCGCTGAGATAGGTGCCTCACTGATTAAGCATTGGTAACTG
TCAGACCAAGTTTACTCATATATACTTTAGATTGATTTAAAACTTCATTTTTAATTTAAAAGGATCTAGG
TGAAGATCCTTTTTGATAATCTCATGACCAAAATCCCTTAACGTGAGTTTTCGTTCCACTGAGCGTCAGA
CCCCGTAGAAAAGATCAAAGGATCTTCTTGAGATCCTTTTTTTCTGCGCGTAATCTGCTGCTTGCAAACA
AAAAAACCACCGCTACCAGCGGTGGTTTGTTTGCCGGATCAAGAGCTACCAACTCTTTTTCCGAAGGTAA
CTGGCTTCAGCAGAGCGCAGATACCAAATACTGTTCTTCTAGTGTAGCCGTAGTTAGGCCACCACTTCAA
GAACTCTGTAGCACCGCCTACATACCTCGCTCTGCTAATCCTGTTACCAGTGGCTGCTGCCAGTGGCGAT
AAGTCGTGTCTTACCGGGTTGGACTCAAGACGATAGTTACCGGATAAGGCGCAGCGGTCGGGCTGAACGG
GGGGTTCGTGCACACAGCCCAGCTTGGAGCGAACGACCTACACCGAACTGAGATACCTACAGCGTGAGCT
ATGAGAAAGCGCCACGCTTCCCGAAGGGAGAAAGGCGGACAGGTATCCGGTAAGCGGCAGGGTCGGAACA
GGAGAGCGCACGAGGGAGCTTCCAGGGGGAAACGCCTGGTATCTTTATAGTCCTGTCGGGTTTCGCCACC
TCTGACTTGAGCGTCGATTTTTGTGATGCTCGTCAGGGGGGCGGAGCCTATGGAAAAACGCCAGCAACGC
GGCCTTTTTACGGTTCCTGGCCTTTTGCTGGCCTTTTGCTCACATGTTCTTTCCTGCGTTATCCCCTGAT
TCTGTGGATAACCGTATTACCGCCTTTGAGTGAGCTGATACCGCTCGCCGCAGCCG
